>Addgene plasmid #225084 | pET28a:ChrH | addgene full sequence | sequence record 447349 | Addgene NGS Result
ATGGGCAGCAGCCATCATCATCATCATCACAGCAGCGGCCTGGTGCCGCGCGGCAGCCATATGAAGAAAC
CTCTCCTTGGATTAGCCATGATGCCGGAAGCTGACTTTGTTTCCGCTATTCTTCCGCTTTTGCAAACGCA
AAGTGTTGACGTACTCGAGTGGAGCTTCGATACGCTGTATGACGTCGAAGAGCCGGAATGGCTGTCCGGA
CTGCTTGACTTCTATTCAGACAATTCACGCCTGTTGGGACACGGGGTGTACTATTCATTATTCGACGCCC
GCTGGATGGAGCGCCAAGAGATTTGGCTCAAGAAGCTTAAAGAAGAGGTGAAGCGCCGCAAGTACAATCA
TATCACCGAGCATTTTGGCTTCATGAACACTGAGAATTTCCACCAAGGCGTACCTCTTCCTGTACCACTT
CTGCCGAAGACGCTGCAAATTGGGAAGGATCGCCTGTCTCGTCTCCAGGACGCCGTGGAGATCCCGGTGG
GTGTCGAGAATCTGGCATTCTCTTTCAGCATGGATGACGTCAAGGAGCAAGGTGAATTCTTGGACCGTTT
GGTGGAAGACATCGACGGGTTCCTCATCCTCGATCTCCACAATATTTACTGCCAGAGCTGCAACTTCAAG
GTGGACATGATGGAGATCATCAATTTATATCCGCTCGAGAAGGTCAACGAGATCCACCTCTCCGGCGGCT
CTTGGCAAGAGTCGGCATACGGCAAGAAACCTGTGCGCCGTGATACGCATGACGACCGTATCCCTGAAGA
GATTCTGAATTTATTACCCGAGGTTTTAATTCAGTGCCATCCTGAGTACGTAATTATTGAACGCTTAGGC
CACACACTTAATACAGAGGTGGCCAAGCAAATTTTCTTCGATGACTTTAACCGCGTAAAGAAAATCTTGG
AGTTATCAGATTACCCAGTCGGAGAAGAGAAAATTTGGAATCGCCAGAATACCGTCCACTCGAAGCCTGT
TGAAGATCTCCTCTTGTATGCTGAGCAAACTGAATTAACCCGTTTACTTTTCGATGGTAATACGACGGAA
TCTATTAAGAATCGCGATTTTCATTATTTCAAGCCTGAATCCTGGGACGAGGAGATGATCACAACTGCGC
AACAGATCATTAAGAAGTGGAACCCGTACTAACTCGAGCACCACCACCACCACCACTGAGATCCGGCTGC
TAACAAAGCCCGAAAGGAAGCTGAGTTGGCTGCTGCCACCGCTGAGCAATAACTAGCATAACCCCTTGGG
GCCTCTAAACGGGTCTTGAGGGGTTTTTTGCTGAAAGGAGGAACTATATCCGGATTGGCGAATGGG
[124 nt withheld, positions 1327-1450]
C
[91 nt withheld, positions 1452-1542]
A
[49 nt withheld, positions 1544-1592]
CCTTTGACGTTGGAGTCCACGTTCTTT
[37 nt withheld, positions 1620-1656]
ACCCTATCTCGGTCTATTCTTTTGATTTATAAGGGATTTTGCCGATTTCGGCCTATTGGTTAAAAAATGA
GCTGATTTAACAAAAATTTAACGCGAATTTTAACAAAATATTAACGCTTACAATTTAGGTGGCACTTTTC
GGGGAAATGTGCGCGGAACCCCTATTTGTTTATTTTTCTAAATACATTCAAATATGTATCCGCTCATGAA
TTAATTCTTAGAAAAACTCATCGAGCATCAAATGAAACTGCAATTTATTCATATCAGGATTATCAATACC
ATATTTTTGAAAAAGCCGTTTCTGTAATGAAGGAGAAAACTCACCGAGGCAGTTCCATAGGATGGCAAGA
TCCTGGTATCGGTCTGCGATTCCGACTCGTCCAACATCAATACAACCTATTAATTTCCCCTCGTCAAAAA
TAAGGTTATCAAGTGAGAAATCACCATGAGTGACGACTGAATCCGGTGAGAATGGCAAAAGTTTATGCAT
TTCTTTCCAGACTTGTTCAACAGGCCAGCCATTACGCTCGTCATCAAAATCACTCGCATCAACCAAACCG
TTATTCATTCGTGATTGCGCCTGAGCGAGACGAAATACGCGATCGCTGTTAAAAGGACAATTACAAACAG
GAATCGAATGCAACCGGCGCAGGAACACTGCCAGCGCATCAACAATATTTTCACCTGAATCAGGATATTC
TTCTAATACCTGGAATGCTGTTTTCCCGGGGATCGCAGTGGTGAGTAACCATGCATCATCAGGAGTACGG
ATAAAATGCTTGATGGTCGGAAGAGGCATAAATTCCGTCAGCCAGTTTAGTCTGACCATCTCATCTGTAA
CATCATTGGCAACGCTACCTTTGCCATGTTTCAGAAACAACTCTGGCGCATCGGGCTTCCCATACAATCG
ATAGATTGTCGCACCTGATTGCCCGACATTATCGCGAGCCCATTTATACCCATATAAATCAGCATCCATG
TTGGAATTTAATCGCGGCCTAGAGCAAGACGTTTCCCGTTGAATATGGCTCATAACACCCCTTGTATTAC
TGTTTATGTAAGCAGACAGTTTTATTGTTCATGACCAAAATCCCTTAACGTGAGTTTTCGTTCCACTGAG
CGTCAGACCCCGTAGAAAAGATCAAAGGATCTTCTTGAGATCCTTTTTTTCTGCGCGTAATCTGCTGCTT
GCAAACAAAAAAACCACCGCTACCAGCGGTGGTTTGTTTGCCGGATCAAGAGCTACCAACTCTTTTTCCG
AAGGTAACTGGCTTCAGCAGAGCGCAGATACCAAATACTGTCCTTCTAGTGTAGCCGTAGTTAGGCCACC
ACTTCAAGAACTCTGTAGCACCGCCTACATACCTCGCTCTGCTAATCCTGTTACCAGTGGCTGCTGCCAG
TGGCGATAAGTCGTGTCTTACCGGGTTGGACTCAAGACGATAGTTACCGGATAAGGCGCAGCGGTCGGGC
TGAACGGGGGGTTCGTGCACACAGCCCAGCTTGGAGCGAACGACCTACACCGAACTGAGATACCTACAGC
GTGAGCTATGAGAAAGCGCCACGCTTCCCGAAGGGAGAAAGGCGGACAGGTATCCGGTAAGCGGCAGGGT
CGGAACAGGAGAGCGCACGAGGGAGCTTCCAGGGGGAAACGCCTGGTATCTTTATAGTCCTGTCGGGTTT
CGCCACCTCTGACTTGAGCGTCGATTTTTGTGATGCTCGTCAGGGGGGCGGAGCCTATGGAAAAACGCCA
GCAACGCGGCCTTTTTACGGTTCCTGGCCTTTTGCTGGCCTTTTGCTCACATGTTCTTTCCTGCGTTATC
CCCTGATTCTGTGGATAACCGTATTACCGCCTTTGAGTGAGCTGATACCGCTCGCCGCAGCCGAACGACC
GAGCGCAGCGAGTCAGTGAGCGAGGAAGCGGAAGAGCGCCTGATGCGGTATTTTCTCCTTACGCATCTGT
GCGGTATTTCACACCGCAATGGTGCACTCTCAGTACAATCTGCTCTGATGCCGCATAGTTAAGCCAGTAT
ACACTCCGCTATCGCTACGTGACTGGGTCATGGCTGCGCCCCGACACCCGCCAACACCCGCTGACGCGCC
CTGACGGGCTTGTCTGCTCCCGGCATCCGCTTACAGACAAGCTGTGACCGTCTCCGGGAGCTGCATGTGT
CAGAGGTTTTCACCGTCATCACCGAAACGCGCGAGGCAGCTGCGGTAAAGCTCATCAGCGTGGTCGTGAA
GCGATTCACAGATGTCTGCCTGTTCATCCGCGTCCAGCTCGTTGAGTTTCTCCAGAAGCGTTAATGTCTG
GCTTCTGATAAAGCGGGCCATGTTAAGGGCGGTTTTTTCCTGTTTGGTCACTGATGCCTCCGTGTAAGGG
GGATTTCTGTTCATGGGGGTAATGATACCGATGAAACGAGAGAGGATGCTCACGATACGGGTTACTGATG
ATGAACATGCCCGGTTACTGGAACGTTGTGAGGGTAAACAACTGGCGGTATGGATGCGGCGGGACCAGAG
AAAAATCACTCAGGGTCAATGCCAGCGCTTCGTTAATACAGATGTAGGTGTTCCACAGGGTAGCCAGCAG
CATCCTGCGATGCAGATCCGGAACATAATGGTGCAGGGCGCTGACTTCCGCGTTTCCAGACTTTACGAAA
CACGGAAACCGAAGACCATTCATGTTGTTGCTCAGGTCGCAGACGTTTTGCAGCAGCAGTCGCTTCACGT
TCGCTCGCGTATCGGTGATTCATTCTGCTAACCAGTAAGGCAACCCCGCCAGCCTAGCCGGGTCCTCAAC
GACAGGAGCACGATCATGCGCACCCGTGGGGCCGCCATGCCGGCGATAATGGCCTGCTTCTCGCCGAAAC
GTTTGGTGGCGGGACCAGTGACGAAGGCTTGAGCGAGGGCGTGCAAGATTCCGAATACCGCAAGCGACAG
GCCGATCATCGTCGCGCTCCAGCGAAAGCGGTCCTCGCCGAAAATGACCCAGAGCGCTGCCGGCACCTGT
CCTACGAGTTGCATGATAAAGAAGACAGTCATAAGTGCGGCGACGATAGTCATGCCCCGCGCCCACCGGA
AGGAGCTGACTGGGTTGAAGGCTCTCAAGGGCATCGGTCGAGATCCCGGTGCCTAATGAGTGAGCTAACT
TACATTAATTGCGTTGCGCTCACTGCCCGCTTTCCAGTCGGGAAACCTGTCGTGCCAGCTGCATTAATGA
ATCGGCCAACGCGCGGGGAGAGGCGGTTTGCGTATTGGGCGCCAGGGTGGTTTTTCTTTTCACCAGTGAG
ACGGGCAACAGCTGATTGCCCTTCACCGCCTGGCCCTGAGAGAGTTGCAGCAAGCGGTCCACGCTGGTTT
GCCCCAGCAGGCGAAAATCCTGTTTGATGGTGGTTAACGGCGGGATATAACATGAGCTGTCTTCGGTATC
GTCGTATCCCACTACCGAGATATCCGCACCAACGCGCAGCCCGGACTCGGTAATGGCGCGCATTGCGCCC
AGCGCCATCTGATCGTTGGCAACCAGCATCGCAGTGGGAACGATGCCCTCATTCAGCATTTGCATGGTTT
GTTGAAAACCGGACATGGCACTCCAGTCGCCTTCCCGTTCCGCTATCGGCTGAATTTGATTGCGAGTGAG
ATATTTATGCCAGCCAGCCAGACGCAGACGCGCCGAGACAGAACTTAATGGGCCCGCTAACAGCGCGATT
TGCTGGTGACCCAATGCGACCAGATGCTCCACGCCCAGTCGCGTACCGTCTTCATGGGAGAAAATAATAC
TGTTGATGGGTGTCTGGTCAGAGACATCAAGAAATAACGCCGGAACATTAGTGCAGGCAGCTTCCACAGC
AATGGCATCCTGGTCATCCAGCGGATAGTTAATGATCAGCCCACTGACGCGTTGCGCGAGAAGATTGTGC
ACCGCCGCTTTACAGGCTTCGACGCCGCTTCGTTCTACCATCGACACCACCACGCTGGCACCCAGTTGAT
CGGCGCGAGATTTAATCGCCGCGACAATTTGCGACGGCGCGTGCAGGGCCAGACTGGAGGTGGCAACGCC
AATCAGCAACGACTGTTTGCCCGCCAGTTGTTGTGCCACGCGGTTGGGAATGTAATTCAGCTCCGCCATC
GCCGCTTCCACTTTTTCCCGCGTTTTCGCAGAAACGTGGCTGGCCTGGTTCACCACGCGGGAAACGGTCT
GATAAGAGACACCGGCATACTCTGCGACATCGTATAACGTTACTGGTTTCACATTCACCACCCTGAATTG
ACTCTCTTCCGGGCGCTATCATGCCATACCGCGAAAGGTTTTGCGCCATTCGATGGTGTCCGGGATCTCG
ACGCTCTCCCTTATGCGACTCCTGCATTAGGAAGCAGCCCAGTAGTAGGTTGAGGCCGTTGAGCACCGCC
GCCGCAAGGAATGGTGCATGCAAGGAGATGGCGCCCAACAGTCCCCCGGCCACGGGGCCTGCCACCATAC
CCACGCCGAAACAAGCGCTCATGAGCCCGAAGTGGCGAGCCCGATCTTCCCCATCGGTGATGTCGGCGAT
ATAGGCGCCAGCAACCGCACCTGTGGCGCCGGTGATGCCGGCCACGATGCGTCCGGCGTAGAGGATCGAG
ATCTCGATCCCGCGAAATTAATACGACTCACTATAGGGGAATTGTGAGCGGATAACAATTCCCCTCTAGA
AATAATTTTGTTTAACTTTAAGAAGGAGATATACC
Features (pLannotate 1.2.2; 20 found; start..end, strand, type, name):
     13..29      +  CDS            capTEV™ (fragment): composite tag for in vivo biotinylation, TEV protease cleavage, and 6xHis tagging
     40..57      +  CDS            thrombin site: thrombin recognition and cleavage site
   1159..1176    +  CDS            9xHis (fragment): 9xHis affinity tag
   1186..1235    +  CDS            SET1 (fragment): solubility-enhancement tag derived from T7 phage gene 10B
   1243..1290    +  terminator     T7 terminator: transcription terminator for bacteriophage T7 RNA polymerase
   1327..1755    +  rep_origin     f1 ori (sequence partly withheld): f1 bacteriophage origin of replication; arrow indicates direction of (+) strand synthesis
   1808..1865    +  promoter       AmpR promoter (fragment): bla
   1874..2689    -  CDS            KanR: aminoglycoside phosphotransferase; aph(3')-Ia; confers resistance to kanamycin in bacteria or G418 (Geneticin®) in eukaryotes
   2811..3399    +  rep_origin     ori: high-copy-number ColE1/pMB1/pBR322/pUC origin of replication
   3585..3724    -  misc_feature   bom: basis of mobility region from pBR322
   3826..4017    -  CDS            rop: Rop protein, which maintains plasmids at low copy number; rop
   4034..4414    +  CDS            YPB1_ECOLX: Protein predicted: Swiss-Prot protein existence level 4. From Escherichia coli.
   4486..4777    -  CDS            TcR (fragment): tetracycline efflux protein; tet; confers resistance to tetracycline
   4792..4813    -  protein_bind   CAP binding site: CAP binding activates transcription in the presence of cAMP. E. coli catabolite activator protein
   4826..5908    -  CDS            lacI: lac repressor; lacI; The lac repressor binds to the lac operator to inhibit transcription in E. coli. This inhibition can be relieved by adding lactose or isopropyl-β-D-thiogalactopyranoside (IPTG).
   5909..5986    -  promoter       lacI promoter: lacI
   5994..6273    -  CDS            TcR (fragment): tetracycline efflux protein; tet; confers resistance to tetracycline
   6295..6313    +  promoter       T7 promoter: promoter for bacteriophage T7 RNA polymerase
   6314..6338    +  protein_bind   lac operator: The lac repressor binds to the lac operator to inhibit transcription in E. coli. This inhibition can be relieved by adding lactose or isopropyl-β-D-thiogalactopyranoside (IPTG). lac repressor encoded by lacI
   6353..6375    +  RBS            RBS: efficient ribosome binding site from bacteriophage T7 gene 10 (Olins and Rangwala, 1989)
