[The description below was written by a language model from this plasmid's Addgene catalogue record and pLannotate feature annotations shown in this document.]
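Description:
pET28a:ChrH is a bacterial expression plasmid built on the pET28a backbone for producing ChrH, a multinuclear non-heme iron-dependent oxidative enzyme from Chryseobacterium sp. JM1, in E. coli. The wild-type insert is recorded as 1152 bp. This is slightly more than the unannotated gap in the feature table, which runs from the thrombin site to a short downstream His-tag match. The plasmid is maintained through a ColE1/pMB1-type origin and selected with kanamycin via the aph(3')-Ia resistance gene. The catalogue lists it as high copy, although the backbone also carries the rop gene and the bom region typical of pBR322-derived vectors. An f1 origin is present as well.

Expression is driven by a T7 promoter followed directly by a lac operator and the strong phage T7 gene 10 ribosome binding site. The plasmid-encoded lacI gene supplies repressor, so transcription stays off until an inducer such as IPTG is added in a host that provides T7 RNA polymerase. A T7 terminator closes the transcription unit. The coding region begins with a hexahistidine tag and a thrombin cleavage site fused to the N terminus of ChrH, which allows metal-affinity purification and optional removal of the tag. The hit annotated as a "capTEV" fragment simply reflects this His stretch. The downstream His-tag fragment corresponds to the vector's optional C-terminal tag, and the record does not indicate that it is fused to the protein. The small TcR, SET1 and AmpR promoter fragment calls are likely backbone remnants rather than functional elements. The associated work concerns RiPP natural product biosynthesis, so the construct is suited to preparing recombinant ChrH for biochemical study.
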