Addgene plasmid #225084: pET28a:ChrH
Purpose: Expresses multinuclear non-heme iron dependent oxidative enzyme ChrH in E.coli
Depositing lab: Wilfred van der Donk. Depositing organization: University of Illinois at Urbana-Champaign. Publication: Macrocyclization and Backbone Rearrangement During RiPP Biosynthesis by a SAM-Dependent Domain-of-Unknown-Function 692. Ayikpoe RS, Zhu L, Chen JY, Ting CP, van der Donk WA. ACS Cent Sci. 2023 Apr 24;9(5):1008-1018. doi: 10.1021/acscentsci.3c00160. eCollection 2023 May 24. PubMed 37252350.
Backbone
  Vector backbone: pET28a
  Vector type: Bacterial Expression
Growth in bacteria
  Bacterial resistance: Kanamycin, 50 μg/mL
  Growth temperature: 37°C
  Growth strain: DH5alpha
  Copy number: High Copy
Gene/Insert
  Gene/Insert name: ChrH
  Species: Chryseobacterium sp. JM1
  Insert size (bp): 1152
  Mutation: WT
  Promoter: T7
  Tag / fusion protein: His6-Thrombin (N terminal on insert)
  Cloning method: Restriction Enzyme; 5′ cloning site Unknown (unknown if destroyed)
Terms and licenses: Academic/Nonprofit Terms; Industry Terms: Not Available to Industry
How to cite: pET28a:ChrH was a gift from Wilfred van der Donk (Addgene plasmid # 225084 ; http://n2t.net/addgene:225084 ; RRID:Addgene_225084)
